Addgene plasmid #99217: pDB023f
Purpose: Complementary plasmid for aaRS PACE; amber codons in T7 RNAP
Depositing lab: David Liu. Depositing organization: Harvard University. Publication: Continuous directed evolution of aminoacyl-tRNA synthetases. Bryson DI, Fan C, Guo LT, Miller C, Soll D, Liu DR. Nat Chem Biol. 2017 Oct 16. doi: 10.1038/nchembio.2474. PubMed 29035361.
Backbone
  Vector backbone: ColE1
  Backbone manufacturer: David Liu Lab
  Backbone size w/o insert (bp): 2729
  Total vector size (bp): 5624
Growth in bacteria
  Bacterial resistance: Spectinomycin, 50 μg/mL
  Growth temperature: 37°C
  Growth strain: DH5alpha
  Copy number: High Copy
Gene/Insert
  Gene/Insert name: Ppsp [SD8] T7RNAP(S12*,S203*)
  Species: Synthetic
  Insert size (bp): 2895
  Mutation: amber codons at positions 12 and 203 of T7 RNA polymerase
  Promoter: Ppsp
  Cloning method: Ligation Independent Cloning
  Sequencing primers: 5′ n/a; 3′ n/a
Terms and licenses: Academic/Nonprofit Terms; Industry Terms: Not Available to Industry
How to cite: pDB023f was a gift from David Liu (Addgene plasmid # 99217 ; http://n2t.net/addgene:99217 ; RRID:Addgene_99217)
