[The description below was written by a language model from this plasmid's Addgene catalogue record and pLannotate feature annotations shown in this document.]
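Description:
pDB023f is a 5.6 kb bacterial plasmid built on a ColE1-type backbone and designed as a "complementary plasmid" for phage-assisted continuous evolution (PACE) of aminoacyl-tRNA synthetases in E. coli. It replicates from a ColE1/pMB1-family origin and is catalogued as high copy. The annotation also detects the pBR322-derived bom site, a rop gene and a small mbeC fragment, which are remnants of the ColE1 mobilization and copy-control region. Selection is by spectinomycin, through an aadA (SmR) aminoglycoside adenylyltransferase gene transcribed from a bla (AmpR) promoter fragment.

The payload is a synthetic cassette of about 2.9 kb in which the phage shock promoter Ppsp and a ribosome binding site designated SD8 drive T7 RNA polymerase carrying amber stop codons in place of the serines at positions 12 and 203. The promoter and RBS themselves were not picked up by the automated annotation, but the polymerase coding region was, and it lies downstream of a 5S rRNA/rrnB T1–T2 terminator block that presumably insulates it from upstream read-through. Because Ppsp is generally activated by filamentous phage infection, the polymerase transcript should be made mainly in infected cells. Full-length, active polymerase then arises only if both amber codons are suppressed, which requires a functional synthetase charging a suppressor tRNA. In this way synthetase activity is coupled to T7 RNAP output, which in a PACE circuit would drive a T7-promoter-controlled gene needed for phage propagation; that component, the tRNA and the evolving synthetase are not on this plasmid. Requiring two suppression events suggests a higher-stringency selection, although the record does not say so. The depositor and sequencing-derived records are the same length, with matching features offset by 18 bases.
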