Features (pLannotate 1.2.2; 10 found; start..end, strand, type, name):
    774..914     -  misc_feature   bom: basis of mobility region from pBR322
   1016..1207    -  CDS            rop: Rop protein, which maintains plasmids at low copy number; rop
   1248..1304    +  CDS            mbeC (fragment): MBEC_ECOLX - Experimental evidence at protein level: Swiss-Prot protein existence level 1. Required for efficient mobilization of ColE1 plasmid and is thus essential to promote the specific transfer of the plasmid during conjugation. Probably functions by inducing DNA bending, helping the MbeA relaxase to melt the DNA around the nic site and cleave the phosphodiester bond. Binds specifically double-stranded DNA (dsDNA) containing the ColE1 oriT but does not recognize the inverted repeat (IR). From Escherichia coli.
   1401..1516    +  ncRNA          5S rRNA: Accession: RF00001 - 5S ribosomal RNA
   1520..1606    +  terminator     rrnB T1 terminator: Escherichia coli rrnB; transcription terminator T1 from the E. coli rrnB gene
   1698..1725    +  terminator     rrnB T2 terminator: transcription terminator T2 from the E. coli rrnB gene
   1970..4618    +  CDS            RPOL_BPT7: Experimental evidence at protein level: Swiss-Prot protein existence level 1. Highly processive DNA-dependent RNA polymerase that catalyzes the transcription of class II and class III viral genes. Recognizes a specific promoter sequence and enters first into an 'abortive phase' where very short transcripts are synthesized and released before proceeding to the processive transcription of long RNA chains. Unwinds the double-stranded DNA to expose the coding strand for templating. Participates in the initiation of viral DNA replication presumably by making primers accessible to the DNA polymerase
   4700..5491    -  CDS            SmR: aminoglycoside adenylyltransferase (Murphy, 1985); aadA; confers resistance to spectinomycin and streptomycin
   5492..5563    -  promoter       AmpR promoter: bla
   5624..588     +  rep_origin     ori (across the origin): high-copy-number ColE1/pMB1/pBR322/pUC origin of replication
>Addgene plasmid #99217 | pDB023f | depositor full sequence | sequence record 182107 | pDB023f sequence 5624 bps
TGAGATCCTTTTTTTCTGCGCGTAATCTGCTGCTTGCAAACAAAAAAACCACCGCTACCAGCGGTGGTTT
GTTTGCCGGATCAAGAGCTACCACCTCTTTTTCCGAAGGTAACTGGCTTCAGCAGAGCGCAGATACCAAA
TACTGTCCTTCTAGTGTAGCCGTAGTTAGGCCACCACTTCAAGAACTCTGTAGCACCGCCTACATACCTC
GCTCTGCTAATCCTGTTACCAGTGGCTGCTGCCAGTGGCGATAAGTCGTGTCTTACCGGGTTGGACTCAA
GACGATAGTTACCGGATAAGGCGCAGCGGTCGGGCTGAACGGGGGGTTCGTGCACACAGCCCAGCTTGGA
GCGAACGACCTACACCGAACTGAGATACCTACAGCGTGAGCTATGAGAAAGCGCCACGCTTCCCGAAGGG
AGAAAGGCGGACAGGTATCCGGTAAGCGGCAGGGTCGGAACAGGAGAGCGCACGAGGGAGCTTCCAGGGG
GAAACGCCTGGTATCTTTATAGTCCTGTCGGGTTTCGCCACCTCTGACTTGAGCGTCGATTTTTGTGATG
CTCGTCAGGGGGGCGGAGCCTATGGAAAAACGCCAGCAACGCGGCCTTTTTACGGTTCCTGGCCTTTTGC
TGGCCTTTTGCTCACATGTTCTTTCCTGCGTTATCCCCTGATTCTGTGGATAACCGTATTACCGCCTTTG
AGTGAGCTGATACCGCTCGCCGCAGCCGAACGACCGAGCGCAGCGAGTCAGTGAGCGAGGAAGCGGAAGA
GCGCCTGATGCGGTATTTTCTCCTTACGCATCTGTGCGGTATTTCACACCGCATATGGTGCACTCTCAGT
ACAATCTGCTCTGATGCCGCATAGTTAAGCCAGTATACACTCCGCTATCGCTACGTGACTGGGTCATGGC
TGCGCCCCGACACCCGCCAACACCCGCTGACGCGCCCTGACGGGCTTGTCTGCTCCCGGCATCCGCTTAC
AGACAAGCTGTGACCGTCTCCGGGAGCTGCATGTGTCAGAGGTTTTCACCGTCATCACCGAAACGCGCGA
GGCAGCTGCGGTAAAGCTCATCAGCGTGGTCGTGAAGCGATTCACAGATGTCTGCCTGTTCATCCGCGTC
CAGCTCGTTGAGTTTCTCCAGAAGCGTTAATGTCTGGCTTCTGATAAAGCGGGCCATGTTAAGGGCGGTT
TTTTCCTGTTTGGTCACTGATGCCTCCGTGTAAGGGGGATTTCTGTTCATGGGGGTAATGATACCGATGA
AACGAGAGAGGATGCTCACGATACGGGTTACTGATGATGAACAAGAGGACATCCGGTGGCTGTTTTGGCG
GATGAGAGAAGATTTTCAGCCTGATACAGATTAAATCAGAACGCAGAAGCGGTCTGATAAAACAGAATTT
GCCTGGCGGCAGTAGCGCGGTGGTCCCACCTGACCCCATGCCGAACTCAGAAGTGAAACTCCGTAGCGCC
GATGGTAGTGTGGGGTCTCCCCATGCGAGAGTAGGGAACTGCCAGTCATCAAATAAAACGAAAGGCTCAG
TCGAAAGACTGGGCCTTTCGTTTTATCTGTTGTTTGTCGGTGAACGCTCTCCTGAGTAGGACAAATCCGC
CGGGAGCGGATTTGAACGTTGCGAAGCAACGGCCCGGAGGGTGGCGGGCAGGACGCCCGCCATAAACTGC
CAGGCATCAAATTAAGCAGAAGGCCATCCTGACGGATGGCCTTTTTGCGTTTCTACAAACTCGCTGAGGA
TTCTAGAGCACAGCTTGATGAAATTCGCCACTTGTTAGTGTAATTCGCTAACTCATCCTGGCATGTTGCT
GTTGATTCTTCAATCAGATCTTTATAAATCAAAAAGATAAAAAATTGGCACGCAAATTGTATTAACAGTT
CAGCAGGACAATCCTGAACGCAGAAATCAAGAGGACAACATTAAGAAAAGTGAAATGAATAGTTAAGGAG
GAAAAAAAAATGAACACGATTAACATCGCTAAGAACGACTTCTAGGACATCGAACTGGCTGCTATCCCGT
TCAACACTCTGGCTGACCATTACGGTGAGCGTTTAGCTCGCGAACAGTTGGCCCTTGAGCATGAGTCTTA
CGAGATGGGTGAAGCACGCTTCCGCAAGATGTTTGAGCGTCAACTTAAAGCTGGTGAGGTTGCGGATAAC
GCTGCCGCCAAGCCTCTCATCACTACCCTACTCCCTAAGATGATTGCACGCATCAACGACTGGTTTGAGG
AAGTGAAAGCTAAGCGCGGCAAGCGCCCGACAGCCTTCCAGTTCCTGCAAGAAATCAAGCCGGAAGCCGT
AGCGTACATCACCATTAAGACCACTCTGGCTTGCCTAACCAGTGCTGACAATACAACCGTTCAGGCTGTA
GCAAGCGCAATCGGTCGGGCCATTGAGGACGAGGCTCGCTTCGGTCGTATCCGTGACCTTGAAGCTAAGC
ACTTCAAGAAAAACGTTGAGGAACAACTCAACAAGCGCGTAGGGCACGTCTACAAGAAAGCATTTATGCA
AGTTGTCGAGGCTGACATGCTCTCTAAGGGTCTACTCGGTGGCGAGGCGTGGTCTTAGTGGCATAAGGAA
GACTCTATTCATGTAGGAGTACGCTGCATCGAGATGCTCATTGAGTCAACCGGAATGGTTAGCTTACACC
GCCAAAATGCTGGCGTAGTAGGTCAAGACTCTGAGACTATCGAACTCGCACCTGAATACGCTGAGGCTAT
CGCAACCCGTGCAGGTGCGCTGGCTGGCATCTCTCCGATGTTCCAACCTTGCGTAGTTCCTCCTAAGCCG
TGGACTGGCATTACTGGTGGTGGCTATTGGGCTAACGGTCGTCGTCCTCTGGCGCTGGTGCGTACTCACA
GTAAGAAAGCACTGATGCGCTACGAAGACGTTTACATGCCTGAGGTGTACAAAGCGATTAACATTGCGCA
AAACACCGCATGGAAAATCAACAAGAAAGTCCTAGCGGTCGCCAACGTAATCACCAAGTGGAAGCATTGT
CCGGTCGAGGACATCCCTGCGATTGAGCGTGAAGAACTCCCGATGAAACCGGAAGACATCGACATGAATC
CTGAGGCTCTCACCGCGTGGAAACGTGCTGCCGCTGCTGTGTACCGCAAGGACAAGGCTCGCAAGTCTCG
CCGTATCAGCCTTGAGTTCATGCTTGAGCAAGCCAATAAGTTTGCTAACCATAAGGCCATCTGGTTCCCT
TACAACATGGACTGGCGCGGTCGTGTTTACGCTGTGTCAATGTTCAACCCGCAAGGTAACGATATGACCA
AAGGACTGCTTACGCTGGCGAAAGGTAAACCAATCGGTAAGGAAGGTTACTACTGGCTGAAAATCCACGG
TGCAAACTGTGCGGGTGTCGATAAGGTTCCGTTCCCTGAGCGCATCAAGTTCATTGAGGAAAACCACGAG
AACATCATGGCTTGCGCTAAGTCTCCACTGGAGAACACTTGGTGGGCTGAGCAAGATTCTCCGTTCTGCT
TCCTTGCGTTCTGCTTTGAGTACGCTGGGGTACAGCACCACGGCCTGAGCTATAACTGCTCCCTTCCGCT
GGCGTTTGACGGGTCTTGCTCTGGCATCCAGCACTTCTCCGCGATGCTCCGAGATGAGGTAGGTGGTCGC
GCGGTTAACTTGCTTCCTAGTGAAACCGTTCAGGACATCTACGGGATTGTTGCTAAGAAAGTCAACGAGA
TTCTACAAGCAGACGCAATCAATGGGACCGATAACGAAGTAGTTACCGTGACCGATGAGAACACTGGTGA
AATCTCTGAGAAAGTCAAGCTGGGCACTAAGGCACTGGCTGGTCAATGGCTGGCTTACGGTGTTACTCGC
AGTGTGACTAAGCGTTCAGTCATGACGCTGGCTTACGGGTCCAAAGAGTTCGGCTTCCGTCAACAAGTGC
TGGAAGATACCATTCAGCCAGCTATTGATTCCGGCAAGGGTCTGATGTTCACTCAGCCGAATCAGGCTGC
TGGATACATGGCTAAGCTGATTTGGGAATCTGTGAGCGTGACGGTGGTAGCTGCGGTTGAAGCAATGAAC
TGGCTTAAGTCTGCTGCTAAGCTGCTGGCTGCTGAGGTCAAAGATAAGAAGACTGGAGAGATTCTTCGCA
AGCGTTGCGCTGTGCATTGGGTAACTCCTGATGGTTTCCCTGTGTGGCAGGAATACAAGAAGCCTATTCA
GACGCGCTTGAACCTGATGTTCCTCGGTCAGTTCCGCTTACAGCCTACCATTAACACCAACAAAGATAGC
GAGATTGATGCACACAAACAGGAGTCTGGTATCGCTCCTAACTTTGTACACAGCCAAGACGGTAGCCACC
TTCGTAAGACTGTAGTGTGGGCACACGAGAAGTACGGAATCGAATCTTTTGCACTGATTCACGACTCCTT
CGGTACCATTCCGGCTGACGCTGCGAACCTGTTCAAAGCAGTGCGCGAAACTATGGTTGACACATATGAG
TCTTGTGATGTACTGGCTGATTTCTACGACCAGTTCGCTGACCAGTTGCACGAGTCTCAATTGGACAAAA
TGCCAGCACTTCCGGCTAAAGGTAACTTGAACCTCCGTGACATCTTAGAGTCGGACTTCGCGTTCGCGTA
ACTTAATTAACGGCACTCCTCAGCAAATATAATGACCCTCTTGATAACCCAAGAGGGCATTTTTTAATGC
CCATGGCGTTTATTTGCCGACTACCTTGGTGATCTCGCCTTTCACGTAGTGGACAAATTCTTCCAACTGA
TCTGCGCGCGAGGCCAAGCGATCTTCTTCTTGTCCAAGATAAGCCTGTCTAGCTTCAAGTATGACGGGCT
GATACTGGGCCGGCAGGCGCTCCATTGCCCAGTCGGCAGCGACATCCTTCGGCGCGATTTTGCCGGTTAC
TGCGCTGTACCAAATGCGGGACAACGTAAGCACTACATTTCGCTCATCGCCAGCCCAGTCGGGCGGCGAG
TTCCATAGCGTTAAGGTTTCATTTAGCGCCTCAAATAGATCCTGTTCAGGAACCGGATCAAAGAGTTCCT
CCGCCGCTGGACCTACCAAGGCAACGCTATGTTCTCTTGCTTTTGTCAGCAAGATAGCCAGATCAATGTC
GATCGTGGCTGGCTCGAAGATACCTGCAAGAATGTCATTGCGCTGCCATTCTCCAAATTGCAGTTCGCGC
TTAGCTGGATAACGCCACGGAATGATGTCGTCGTGCACAACAATGGTGACTTCTACAGCGCGGAGAATCT
CGCTCTCTCCAGGGGAAGCCGAAGTTTCCAAAAGGTCGTTGATCAAAGCTCGCCGCGTTGTTTCATCAAG
CCTTACGGTCACCGTAACCAGCAAATCAATATCACTGTGTGGCTTCAGGCCGCCATCCACTGCGGAGCCG
TACAAATGTACGGCCAGCAACGTCGGTTCGAGATGGCGCTCGATGACGCCAACTACCTCTGATAGTTGAG
TCGATACTTCGGCGATCACCGCTTCCCTCATACTCTTCCTTTTTCAATATTATTGAAGCATTTATCAGGG
TTATTGTCTCATGAGCGGATACATATTTGAATGTATTTAGAAAAATATTAATTGCGTTGCGCTCACTGCC
CGCTTTCCAGGCCAAATAGGCCGT
