Features (pLannotate 1.2.2; 10 found; start..end, strand, type, name):
     18..606     +  rep_origin     ori: high-copy-number ColE1/pMB1/pBR322/pUC origin of replication
    792..932     -  misc_feature   bom: basis of mobility region from pBR322
   1034..1225    -  CDS            rop: Rop protein, which maintains plasmids at low copy number; rop
   1266..1322    +  CDS            mbeC (fragment): MBEC_ECOLX - Experimental evidence at protein level: Swiss-Prot protein existence level 1. Required for efficient mobilization of ColE1 plasmid and is thus essential to promote the specific transfer of the plasmid during conjugation. Probably functions by inducing DNA bending, helping the MbeA relaxase to melt the DNA around the nic site and cleave the phosphodiester bond. Binds specifically double-stranded DNA (dsDNA) containing the ColE1 oriT but does not recognize the inverted repeat (IR). From Escherichia coli.
   1419..1534    +  ncRNA          5S rRNA: Accession: RF00001 - 5S ribosomal RNA
   1538..1624    +  terminator     rrnB T1 terminator: Escherichia coli rrnB; transcription terminator T1 from the E. coli rrnB gene
   1716..1743    +  terminator     rrnB T2 terminator: transcription terminator T2 from the E. coli rrnB gene
   1988..4636    +  CDS            RPOL_BPT7: Experimental evidence at protein level: Swiss-Prot protein existence level 1. Highly processive DNA-dependent RNA polymerase that catalyzes the transcription of class II and class III viral genes. Recognizes a specific promoter sequence and enters first into an 'abortive phase' where very short transcripts are synthesized and released before proceeding to the processive transcription of long RNA chains. Unwinds the double-stranded DNA to expose the coding strand for templating. Participates in the initiation of viral DNA replication presumably by making primers accessible to the DNA polymerase
   4718..5509    -  CDS            SmR: aminoglycoside adenylyltransferase (Murphy, 1985); aadA; confers resistance to spectinomycin and streptomycin
   5510..5595    -  promoter       AmpR promoter (fragment): bla
>Addgene plasmid #99217 | pDB023f | addgene full sequence | sequence record 192398 | Addgene NGS Result
CCAGGCCAAATAGGCCGTTGAGATCCTTTTTTTCTGCGCGTAATCTGCTGCTTGCAAACAAAAAAACCAC
CGCTACCAGCGGTGGTTTGTTTGCCGGATCAAGAGCTACCACCTCTTTTTCCGAAGGTAACTGGCTTCAG
CAGAGCGCAGATACCAAATACTGTCCTTCTAGTGTAGCCGTAGTTAGGCCACCACTTCAAGAACTCTGTA
GCACCGCCTACATACCTCGCTCTGCTAATCCTGTTACCAGTGGCTGCTGCCAGTGGCGATAAGTCGTGTC
TTACCGGGTTGGACTCAAGACGATAGTTACCGGATAAGGCGCAGCGGTCGGGCTGAACGGGGGGTTCGTG
CACACAGCCCAGCTTGGAGCGAACGACCTACACCGAACTGAGATACCTACAGCGTGAGCTATGAGAAAGC
GCCACGCTTCCCGAAGGGAGAAAGGCGGACAGGTATCCGGTAAGCGGCAGGGTCGGAACAGGAGAGCGCA
CGAGGGAGCTTCCAGGGGGAAACGCCTGGTATCTTTATAGTCCTGTCGGGTTTCGCCACCTCTGACTTGA
GCGTCGATTTTTGTGATGCTCGTCAGGGGGGCGGAGCCTATGGAAAAACGCCAGCAACGCGGCCTTTTTA
CGGTTCCTGGCCTTTTGCTGGCCTTTTGCTCACATGTTCTTTCCTGCGTTATCCCCTGATTCTGTGGATA
ACCGTATTACCGCCTTTGAGTGAGCTGATACCGCTCGCCGCAGCCGAACGACCGAGCGCAGCGAGTCAGT
GAGCGAGGAAGCGGAAGAGCGCCTGATGCGGTATTTTCTCCTTACGCATCTGTGCGGTATTTCACACCGC
ATATGGTGCACTCTCAGTACAATCTGCTCTGATGCCGCATAGTTAAGCCAGTATACACTCCGCTATCGCT
ACGTGACTGGGTCATGGCTGCGCCCCGACACCCGCCAACACCCGCTGACGCGCCCTGACGGGCTTGTCTG
CTCCCGGCATCCGCTTACAGACAAGCTGTGACCGTCTCCGGGAGCTGCATGTGTCAGAGGTTTTCACCGT
CATCACCGAAACGCGCGAGGCAGCTGCGGTAAAGCTCATCAGCGTGGTCGTGAAGCGATTCACAGATGTC
TGCCTGTTCATCCGCGTCCAGCTCGTTGAGTTTCTCCAGAAGCGTTAATGTCTGGCTTCTGATAAAGCGG
GCCATGTTAAGGGCGGTTTTTTCCTGTTTGGTCACTGATGCCTCCGTGTAAGGGGGATTTCTGTTCATGG
GGGTAATGATACCGATGAAACGAGAGAGGATGCTCACGATACGGGTTACTGATGATGAACAAGAGGACAT
CCGGTGGCTGTTTTGGCGGATGAGAGAAGATTTTCAGCCTGATACAGATTAAATCAGAACGCAGAAGCGG
TCTGATAAAACAGAATTTGCCTGGCGGCAGTAGCGCGGTGGTCCCACCTGACCCCATGCCGAACTCAGAA
GTGAAACTCCGTAGCGCCGATGGTAGTGTGGGGTCTCCCCATGCGAGAGTAGGGAACTGCCAGTCATCAA
ATAAAACGAAAGGCTCAGTCGAAAGACTGGGCCTTTCGTTTTATCTGTTGTTTGTCGGTGAACGCTCTCC
TGAGTAGGACAAATCCGCCGGGAGCGGATTTGAACGTTGCGAAGCAACGGCCCGGAGGGTGGCGGGCAGG
ACGCCCGCCATAAACTGCCAGGCATCAAATTAAGCAGAAGGCCATCCTGACGGATGGCCTTTTTGCGTTT
CTACAAACTCGCTGAGGATTCTAGAGCACAGCTTGATGAAATTCGCCACTTGTTAGTGTAATTCGCTAAC
TCATCCTGGCATGTTGCTGTTGATTCTTCAATCAGATCTTTATAAATCAAAAAGATAAAAAATTGGCACG
CAAATTGTATTAACAGTTCAGCAGGACAATCCTGAACGCAGAAATCAAGAGGACAACATTAAGAAAAGTG
AAATGAATAGTTAAGGAGGAAAAAAAAATGAACACGATTAACATCGCTAAGAACGACTTCTAGGACATCG
AACTGGCTGCTATCCCGTTCAACACTCTGGCTGACCATTACGGTGAGCGTTTAGCTCGCGAACAGTTGGC
CCTTGAGCATGAGTCTTACGAGATGGGTGAAGCACGCTTCCGCAAGATGTTTGAGCGTCAACTTAAAGCT
GGTGAGGTTGCGGATAACGCTGCCGCCAAGCCTCTCATCACTACCCTACTCCCTAAGATGATTGCACGCA
TCAACGACTGGTTTGAGGAAGTGAAAGCTAAGCGCGGCAAGCGCCCGACAGCCTTCCAGTTCCTGCAAGA
AATCAAGCCGGAAGCCGTAGCGTACATCACCATTAAGACCACTCTGGCTTGCCTAACCAGTGCTGACAAT
ACAACCGTTCAGGCTGTAGCAAGCGCAATCGGTCGGGCCATTGAGGACGAGGCTCGCTTCGGTCGTATCC
GTGACCTTGAAGCTAAGCACTTCAAGAAAAACGTTGAGGAACAACTCAACAAGCGCGTAGGGCACGTCTA
CAAGAAAGCATTTATGCAAGTTGTCGAGGCTGACATGCTCTCTAAGGGTCTACTCGGTGGCGAGGCGTGG
TCTTAGTGGCATAAGGAAGACTCTATTCATGTAGGAGTACGCTGCATCGAGATGCTCATTGAGTCAACCG
GAATGGTTAGCTTACACCGCCAAAATGCTGGCGTAGTAGGTCAAGACTCTGAGACTATCGAACTCGCACC
TGAATACGCTGAGGCTATCGCAACCCGTGCAGGTGCGCTGGCTGGCATCTCTCCGATGTTCCAACCTTGC
GTAGTTCCTCCTAAGCCGTGGACTGGCATTACTGGTGGTGGCTATTGGGCTAACGGTCGTCGTCCTCTGG
CGCTGGTGCGTACTCACAGTAAGAAAGCACTGATGCGCTACGAAGACGTTTACATGCCTGAGGTGTACAA
AGCGATTAACATTGCGCAAAACACCGCATGGAAAATCAACAAGAAAGTCCTAGCGGTCGCCAACGTAATC
ACCAAGTGGAAGCATTGTCCGGTCGAGGACATCCCTGCGATTGAGCGTGAAGAACTCCCGATGAAACCGG
AAGACATCGACATGAATCCTGAGGCTCTCACCGCGTGGAAACGTGCTGCCGCTGCTGTGTACCGCAAGGA
CAAGGCTCGCAAGTCTCGCCGTATCAGCCTTGAGTTCATGCTTGAGCAAGCCAATAAGTTTGCTAACCAT
AAGGCCATCTGGTTCCCTTACAACATGGACTGGCGCGGTCGTGTTTACGCTGTGTCAATGTTCAACCCGC
AAGGTAACGATATGACCAAAGGACTGCTTACGCTGGCGAAAGGTAAACCAATCGGTAAGGAAGGTTACTA
CTGGCTGAAAATCCACGGTGCAAACTGTGCGGGTGTCGATAAGGTTCCGTTCCCTGAGCGCATCAAGTTC
ATTGAGGAAAACCACGAGAACATCATGGCTTGCGCTAAGTCTCCACTGGAGAACACTTGGTGGGCTGAGC
AAGATTCTCCGTTCTGCTTCCTTGCGTTCTGCTTTGAGTACGCTGGGGTACAGCACCACGGCCTGAGCTA
TAACTGCTCCCTTCCGCTGGCGTTTGACGGGTCTTGCTCTGGCATCCAGCACTTCTCCGCGATGCTCCGA
GATGAGGTAGGTGGTCGCGCGGTTAACTTGCTTCCTAGTGAAACCGTTCAGGACATCTACGGGATTGTTG
CTAAGAAAGTCAACGAGATTCTACAAGCAGACGCAATCAATGGGACCGATAACGAAGTAGTTACCGTGAC
CGATGAGAACACTGGTGAAATCTCTGAGAAAGTCAAGCTGGGCACTAAGGCACTGGCTGGTCAATGGCTG
GCTTACGGTGTTACTCGCAGTGTGACTAAGCGTTCAGTCATGACGCTGGCTTACGGGTCCAAAGAGTTCG
GCTTCCGTCAACAAGTGCTGGAAGATACCATTCAGCCAGCTATTGATTCCGGCAAGGGTCTGATGTTCAC
TCAGCCGAATCAGGCTGCTGGATACATGGCTAAGCTGATTTGGGAATCTGTGAGCGTGACGGTGGTAGCT
GCGGTTGAAGCAATGAACTGGCTTAAGTCTGCTGCTAAGCTGCTGGCTGCTGAGGTCAAAGATAAGAAGA
CTGGAGAGATTCTTCGCAAGCGTTGCGCTGTGCATTGGGTAACTCCTGATGGTTTCCCTGTGTGGCAGGA
ATACAAGAAGCCTATTCAGACGCGCTTGAACCTGATGTTCCTCGGTCAGTTCCGCTTACAGCCTACCATT
AACACCAACAAAGATAGCGAGATTGATGCACACAAACAGGAGTCTGGTATCGCTCCTAACTTTGTACACA
GCCAAGACGGTAGCCACCTTCGTAAGACTGTAGTGTGGGCACACGAGAAGTACGGAATCGAATCTTTTGC
ACTGATTCACGACTCCTTCGGTACCATTCCGGCTGACGCTGCGAACCTGTTCAAAGCAGTGCGCGAAACT
ATGGTTGACACATATGAGTCTTGTGATGTACTGGCTGATTTCTACGACCAGTTCGCTGACCAGTTGCACG
AGTCTCAATTGGACAAAATGCCAGCACTTCCGGCTAAAGGTAACTTGAACCTCCGTGACATCTTAGAGTC
GGACTTCGCGTTCGCGTAACTTAATTAACGGCACTCCTCAGCAAATATAATGACCCTCTTGATAACCCAA
GAGGGCATTTTTTAATGCCCATGGCGTTTATTTGCCGACTACCTTGGTGATCTCGCCTTTCACGTAGTGG
ACAAATTCTTCCAACTGATCTGCGCGCGAGGCCAAGCGATCTTCTTCTTGTCCAAGATAAGCCTGTCTAG
CTTCAAGTATGACGGGCTGATACTGGGCCGGCAGGCGCTCCATTGCCCAGTCGGCAGCGACATCCTTCGG
CGCGATTTTGCCGGTTACTGCGCTGTACCAAATGCGGGACAACGTAAGCACTACATTTCGCTCATCGCCA
GCCCAGTCGGGCGGCGAGTTCCATAGCGTTAAGGTTTCATTTAGCGCCTCAAATAGATCCTGTTCAGGAA
CCGGATCAAAGAGTTCCTCCGCCGCTGGACCTACCAAGGCAACGCTATGTTCTCTTGCTTTTGTCAGCAA
GATAGCCAGATCAATGTCGATCGTGGCTGGCTCGAAGATACCTGCAAGAATGTCATTGCGCTGCCATTCT
CCAAATTGCAGTTCGCGCTTAGCTGGATAACGCCACGGAATGATGTCGTCGTGCACAACAATGGTGACTT
CTACAGCGCGGAGAATCTCGCTCTCTCCAGGGGAAGCCGAAGTTTCCAAAAGGTCGTTGATCAAAGCTCG
CCGCGTTGTTTCATCAAGCCTTACGGTCACCGTAACCAGCAAATCAATATCACTGTGTGGCTTCAGGCCG
CCATCCACTGCGGAGCCGTACAAATGTACGGCCAGCAACGTCGGTTCGAGATGGCGCTCGATGACGCCAA
CTACCTCTGATAGTTGAGTCGATACTTCGGCGATCACCGCTTCCCTCATACTCTTCCTTTTTCAATATTA
TTGAAGCATTTATCAGGGTTATTGTTTCATGAGCGTATACATATTTGAATGTATTTAGAAAAATATTAAT
TGCGTTGCGCTCACTGCCCGCTTT
